Addgene plasmid #161017: UBC1cer120G
Purpose: ubiquitously weakly expressed 120-meric GFP nanocage
Depositing lab: Krishna Niyogi. Depositing organization: University of California, Berkeley. Publication: Quantitative imaging of RNA polymerase II activity in plants reveals the single-cell basis of tissue-wide transcriptional dynamics. Alamos S, Reimer A, Niyogi KK, Garcia HG. Nat Plants. 2021 Aug;7(8):1037-1049. doi: 10.1038/s41477-021-00976-0. Epub 2021 Aug 9. PubMed 34373604.
Backbone
  Vector backbone: pCambia1300
  Vector type: Plant Expression
Growth in bacteria
  Bacterial resistance: Kanamycin, 50 μg/mL
  Growth temperature: 37°C
  Growth strain: DH5alpha
  Copy number: High Copy
Gene/Insert
  Gene/Insert name: 120meric GFP nanocage
  Species: A. thaliana (mustard weed)
  Cloning method: Gibson Cloning
Terms and licenses: Academic/Nonprofit Terms; Industry Terms: Not Available to Industry
Depositor comments: Please visit https://www.biorxiv.org/content/10.1101/2020.08.30.274621v1 for bioRxiv preprint.
How to cite: UBC1cer120G was a gift from Krishna Niyogi (Addgene plasmid # 161017 ; http://n2t.net/addgene:161017 ; RRID:Addgene_161017)
