[The description below was written by a language model from this plasmid's Addgene catalogue record and pLannotate feature annotations shown in this document.]
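Description:
UBC1cer120G is a plant binary vector built on the pCambia1300 backbone for Agrobacterium-mediated T-DNA delivery. It is about 13 kb. In E. coli it replicates from a high-copy ColE1/pUC-type origin, with the pBR322 bom mobilisation region nearby. The pVS1 oriV, RepA and StaA stability functions support maintenance in Agrobacterium. Bacterial selection is by kanamycin (aphA-3 type KanR), which lies outside the T-DNA. Between the nopaline-type right and left border repeats, the T-DNA carries a plant selection cassette: hygromycin phosphotransferase driven by an enhanced (duplicated-enhancer) CaMV 35S promoter and terminated by the CaMV poly(A) signal. Remnants of the pUC lacZα/multiple cloning site region flank the cloned payload.

The payload, inserted by Gibson assembly, is described as a 120-meric GFP nanocage intended for weak, ubiquitous expression. The automated annotation recognises GFP-derived coding sequence in this region, labelled as a cEGFP fragment and a "GCaMP2" match. These labels are probably homology hits to the GFP portion of a fusion rather than evidence of a calcium sensor, and the self-assembling cage subunit itself is not annotated. The promoter and terminator of this cassette are also unannotated. The plasmid name hints at a UBC1-type promoter, and the listed species is Arabidopsis thaliana, but the record does not state the promoter explicitly.

The associated work concerns quantitative imaging of transcription in plants. A particle carrying a defined number of GFP copies would plausibly serve there as a fluorescence calibration standard, although the record does not state this use.
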