Features (pLannotate 1.2.2; 22 found; start..end, strand, type, name):
    384..408     -  misc_feature   RB T-DNA repeat: right border repeat from nopaline C58 T-DNA
    474..628     -  CDS            lacZα (fragment): LacZα fragment of β-galactosidase; lacZ fragment
    631..666     -  misc_feature   MCS (fragment): pUC18/19 multiple cloning site
   1901..2371    +  CDS            cEGFP (fragment): cEGFP is a basic (constitutively fluorescent) green fluorescent protein published in 2008, derived from Aequorea victoria.
   2384..4045    +  CDS            GCaMP2: GCaMP2 is a basic (constitutively fluorescent) green fluorescent protein published in 2006, derived from Aequorea victoria.
   4673..4690    -  misc_feature   MCS (fragment): pUC18/19 multiple cloning site
   4721..4743    -  protein_bind   lac operator (fragment): The lac repressor binds to the lac operator to inhibit transcription in E. coli. This inhibition can be relieved by adding lactose or isopropyl-β-D-thiogalactopyranoside (IPTG). lac repressor encoded by lacI
   4747..4777    -  promoter       lac promoter: promoter for the E. coli lac operon
   4792..4813    -  protein_bind   CAP binding site: CAP binding activates transcription in the presence of cAMP. E. coli catabolite activator protein
   4826..4914    -  CDS            lacI (fragment): lac repressor; lacI; The lac repressor binds to the lac operator to inhibit transcription in E. coli. This inhibition can be relieved by adding lactose or isopropyl-β-D-thiogalactopyranoside (IPTG).
   5004..5680    +  promoter       CaMV 35S promoter (enhanced): cauliflower mosaic virus 35S promoter with a duplicated enhancer region
   5747..6772    +  CDS            HygR: hygromycin B phosphotransferase confers resistance to hygromycin
   6813..6987    +  polyA_signal   CaMV poly(A) signal: cauliflower mosaic virus polyadenylation signal
   7065..7089    -  misc_feature   LB T-DNA repeat: left border repeat from nopaline C58 T-DNA
   7514..8308    +  CDS            KanR: aminoglycoside phosphotransferase; aphA-3; confers resistance to kanamycin
   8395..8983    +  rep_origin     ori: high-copy-number ColE1/pMB1/pBR322/pUC origin of replication
   9169..9309    -  misc_feature   bom: basis of mobility region from pBR322
   9411..9450    -  CDS            rop (fragment): Rop protein, which maintains plasmids at low copy number; rop
   9653..9847    -  rep_origin     pVS1 oriV: origin of replication for the Pseudomonas plasmid pVS1 (Heeb et al., 2000)
   9913..10986   -  CDS            pVS1 RepA: replication protein from the Pseudomonas plasmid pVS1 (Heeb et al., 2000)
  11415..12044   -  CDS            pVS1 StaA: stability protein from the Pseudomonas plasmid pVS1 (Heeb et al., 2000)
  12604..44      -  CDS            Y4CG_SINFN (fragment) (across the origin): Protein inferred from homology: Swiss-Prot protein existence level 3. From Sinorhizobium fredii (strain NBRC 101917 / NGR234).
>Addgene plasmid #161017 | UBC1cer120G | addgene full sequence | sequence record 319119 | Addgene NGS Result
GTCAAGTCCTGGTCGTCGGTGCTGACGCGGGCATAGCCCAGCAGGCCAGCGGCGGCGCTCTTGTTCATGG
CGTAATGTCTCCGGTTCTAGTCGCAAGTATTCTACTTTATGCGACTAAAACACGCGACAAGAAAACGCCA
GGAAAAGGGCAGGGCGGCAGCCTGTCGCGTAACTTAGGACTTGTGCGACATGTCGTTTTCAGAAGACGGC
TGCACTGAACGTCAGAAGCCGACTGCACTATAGCAGCGGAGGGGTTGGATCAAAGTACTTTGATCCCGAG
GGGAACCCTGTGGTTGGCATGCACATACAAATGGACGAACGGATAAACCTTTTCACGCCCTTTTAAATAT
CCGATTATTCTAATAAACGCTCTTTTCTCTTAGGTTTACCCGCCAATATATCCTGTCAAACACTGATAGT
TTAAACTGAAGGCGGGAAACGACAATCTGATCCAAGCTCAAGCTGCTCTAGCATTCGCCATTCAGGCTGC
GCAACTGTTGGGAAGGGCGATCGGTGCGGGCCTCTTCGCTATTACGCCAGCTGGCGAAAGGGGGATGTGC
TGCAAGGCGATTAAGTTGGGTAACGCCAGGGTTTTCCCAGTCACGACGTTGTAAAACGACGGCCAGTGCC
AAGCTTGCATGCCTGCAGGTCGACTCTAGAGGATCCGTTTTGCTGATAGGTTTCGTCAGGATTGATATAT
GTTCGTAGGTAGCAGAAGAGACTAAAAGTAGTTTATTTTTTCGTCCTTTTGACCAAATGTTCAAAAGCCA
CATATCATTTCGTGGTAAGCGGTTGTATCTCAAAACATCAGTCTGATCTTAGTTGTTTTTGATTTAAGAG
CAAATCTCAATTTGAAGTCTGAGTACGAGCTAGTATGATCCAAATGCCTAGGCTTTGAGACGAGGCTTGA
AGATGAATTGGTTTGTCTAGAGAGATTGGAGAAACAAGACATACCACAAAAACATTTCTCTCTAGTAACA
AAAACATCACTCTACTCTACTCTTGTGGTTTGGGTCTGGATTTTAGTCCGGTTAGTGGTACAATGGTTTA
TATTGGTTTATTAGAAATATATAGTTTACGCTACATTAAGAAAAGTACTCTAATTTGTCATCTGAAGATT
TACATAAAAAAGATTACATGTCATCGTTGTATGTTAACTAACACTAATCTCCCGGTTAAAGTGTAGATTG
CCCTAAACGGTTTAATTCCGGTTAGGAACAAACCAACCACTCGCTCGGTCGTCCAAAGGGCAAAGCGAAT
CCAACTTTACAGATATGTCAGAGAGGAGCCAAGCTTCTAGAAGATCATTCATTCATCACTTATACGATCT
CTTCCCAAATTATTGATTTTTTTTACCCATTTCTCTCATCGCACGGTGATATTGAGAATCGCCGACCTGA
ATCGATCGGAAAACTTTCTCTGATTACCGGCGGTCAACACCGCTGAACACATATGTTTGTTTGACGACCT
CTTCTCTCCGCGATCTTTACCTCAACAACGAGATCTGTTTCCACGGTACCATTTTCATCCGATCTCTGTT
CTTCTATGTTTGTTTACTGGATCCGTTGATTTTACTTTCATCTTATCATTTGTGTGTGGCTATTTTGGTG
AATTGATGCGATCTTAAGCTGTTTCTAGGTTCAAGCCTTATATGTTTCTTCTAAGCTAATCATAGGTCGT
AGACTTGTTAGGAAGATTCGAATCTAGTACAAAGTTAGCAACTTTAGCATACGTAAATCGTTAGTAGTAA
TTTCTAGATTGATAGAGGTTCGAGACCTTAAAAGGTGATGAATATTTGGTGGGTTTTGTTTATTAGAAAG
AAAGGAGGATGATGGATCCGGTAGTAGTGCTGGGTTTGTGTTTGAGCTGTCTCCTGTTGCTGAGTCTCTG
GAAGCAATCCTACGGCGGTGGCAAACTGGGCGGAGGTGGCGGTGGAGCTAGCAGTAAAGGAGAAGAACTT
TTCACTGGAGTTGTCCCAATTCTTGTTGAATTAGATGGTGATGTTAATGGGCACAAATTTTCTGTCAGTG
GAGAGGGTGAAGGTGATGCAACATACGGAAAACTTACCCTTAAATTTATTTGCACTACTGGAAAACTACC
TGTTCCGTGGCCAACACTTGTCACTACTTTCTCTTATGGTGTTCAATGCTTTTCAAGATACCCAGATCAT
ATGAAGCGGCACGACTTCTTCAAGAGCGCCATGCCTGAGGGATACGTGCAGGAGAGGACCATCTTCTTCA
AGGACGACGGGAACTACAAGACACGTGCTGAAGTCAAGTTTGAGGGAGACACCCTCGTCAACAGGATCGA
GCTTAAGGGAATCGATTTCAAGGAGGACGGAAACATCCTCGGCCACAAGTTGGAATACAACTACAACTCC
CACAACGTATACATCATGGCCGACAAGCAAAAGAACGGCATCAAAGCCAACTTCAAGACCCGCCACAACA
TCGAAGACGGCGGCGTGCAACTCGCTGATCATTATCAACAAAATACTCCAATTGGCGATGGCCCTGTCCT
TTTACCAGACAACCATTACCTGTCCACACAATCTAAGCTTTCGAAAGATCCCAACGAAAAGAGAGACCAC
ATGGTCCTTCTTGAGTTTGTAACAGCTGCTGGGATTACACATGGCATGGATGAACTATACAAAGGAGGCA
GCGGCGGATCAGGAGGGTCAAAAATGGAGGAACTCTTTAAAAAGCACAAGATCGTGGCAGTACTCCGGGC
CAATAGCGTAGAGGAGGCTAAGAAAAAAGCTCTCGCTGTGTTTCTGGGCGGCGTGCACTTGATCGAGATA
ACTTTTACGGTTCCTGACGCCGATACGGTCATCAAAGAACTGAGTTTTTTGAAAGAAATGGGAGCAATAA
TCGGAGCCGGCACAGTTACGTCCGTGGAACAGTGTCGGAAAGCAGTTGAGTCGGGCGCGGAGTTTATCGT
TAGTCCGCATCTCGACGAGGAGATCAGCCAATTCTGCAAAGAGAAAGGAGTATTTTACATGCCCGGCGTG
ATGACACCGACTGAGCTGGTCAAAGCTATGAAGCTGGGCCACACTATACTCGCCCTGTTTCCAGGAGAAG
TTGTTGGCCCTCAATTCGTAAAAGCGATGAAGGGTCCCTTCCCCAACGTAAAATTCGTTCCAACGGGCGG
AGTCAACCTGGATAACGTATGCGAGTGGTTTAAAGCCGGCGTTTTGGCTGTTGGTGTAGGAAGTGCTCTC
GTTAAAGGTACGCCTGTCGAAGTGGCTGAGAAAGCTAAAGCCTTTGTTGAAAAGATACGTGGCTGTACCG
AAGGAGGCAGCGGCGGATCAGGAGGGTCAGGTGGATCAGTAGATCTGACTAGTAAAGGAGAAGAACTTTT
CACTGGAGTTGTCCCAATTCTTGTTGAATTAGATGGTGATGTTAATGGGCACAAATTTTCTGTCAGTGGA
GAGGGTGAAGGTGATGCAACATACGGAAAACTTACCCTTAAATTTATTTGCACTACTGGAAAACTACCTG
TTCCGTGGCCAACACTTGTCACTACTTTCTCTTATGGTGTTCAATGCTTTTCAAGATACCCAGATCATAT
GAAGCGGCACGACTTCTTCAAGAGCGCCATGCCTGAGGGATACGTGCAGGAGAGGACCATCTTCTTCAAG
GACGACGGGAACTACAAGACACGTGCTGAAGTCAAGTTTGAGGGAGACACCCTCGTCAACAGGATCGAGC
TTAAGGGAATCGATTTCAAGGAGGACGGAAACATCCTCGGCCACAAGTTGGAATACAACTACAACTCCCA
CAACGTATACATCATGGCCGACAAGCAAAAGAACGGCATCAAAGCCAACTTCAAGACCCGCCACAACATC
GAAGACGGCGGCGTGCAACTCGCTGATCATTATCAACAAAATACTCCAATTGGCGATGGCCCTGTCCTTT
TACCAGACAACCATTACCTGTCCACACAATCTAAGCTTTCGAAAGATCCCAACGAAAAGAGAGACCACAT
GGTCCTTCTTGAGTTTGTAACAGCTGCTGGGATTACACATGGCATGGATGAACTATACAAAGCTAGCCCA
TGGTAAGCTTTTTGTGATCTGATGATAAGTGGTTGGTTCGTGTCTCATGCACTTGGGAGGTGATCTATTT
CACCTGGTGTAGTTTGTGTTTCCGTCAGTTGGAAAAACTTATCCCTATCGATTTCGTTTTCATTTTCTGC
TTTTCTTTTATGTACCTTCGTTTGGGCTTGTAACGGGCCTTTGTATTTCAACTCTCAATAATAATCCAAG
TGCATGTTAAACAATTTGTCATCTGTTTCGGCTTTGATATACTACTGGTGAAGATGGGCCGTACTACTGC
ATCACAACGAAAAATAATAATAAGATGAAAAACTTGAAGTGGAAAAAAAAAAAACTTGAATGTTCACTAC
TACTCATTGACCATAATGTTTAACATACATAGCTCAATAGTATTTTTGTGAATATGGCAACACAAACAGT
CCAAAACAATTGTCTCTTACTATACCAAACCAAGGGCGCCGCTTGTTTGCCACTCTTTGTGTGCAATAGT
GTGATTACCACATCTCCACATTCAATATATTCCCTGAATTATCTGACGATTTTGATGGCTCACTGTTTTC
CCAAGTCTGGTACCCCACCTACATGGGGATCCTAACTCGAGCTGCAGGCTTCGGTACCGAGCTCGAATTC
GTAATCATGTCATAGCTGTTTCCTGTGTGAAATTGTTATCCGCTCACAATTCCACACAACATACGAGCCG
GAAGCATAAAGTGTAAAGCCTGGGGTGCCTAATGAGTGAGCTAACTCACATTAATTGCGTTGCGCTCACT
GCCCGCTTTCCAGTCGGGAAACCTGTCGTGCCAGCTGCATTAATGAATCGGCCAACGCGCGGGGAGAGGC
GGTTTGCGTATTGGCTAGAGCAGCTTGCCAACATGGTGGAGCACGACACTCTCGTCTACTCCAAGAATAT
CAAAGATACAGTCTCAGAAGACCAAAGGGCTATTGAGACTTTTCAACAAAGGGTAATATCGGGAAACCTC
CTCGGATTCCATTGCCCAGCTATCTGTCACTTCATCAAAAGGACAGTAGAAAAGGAAGGTGGCACCTACA
AATGCCATCATTGCGATAAAGGAAAGGCTATCGTTCAAGATGCCTCTGCCGACAGTGGTCCCAAAGATGG
ACCCCCACCCACGAGGAGCATCGTGGAAAAAGAAGACGTTCCAACCACGTCTTCAAAGCAAGTGGATTGA
TGTGAACATGGTGGAGCACGACACTCTCGTCTACTCCAAGAATATCAAAGATACAGTCTCAGAAGACCAA
AGGGCTATTGAGACTTTTCAACAAAGGGTAATATCGGGAAACCTCCTCGGATTCCATTGCCCAGCTATCT
GTCACTTCATCAAAAGGACAGTAGAAAAGGAAGGTGGCACCTACAAATGCCATCATTGCGATAAAGGAAA
GGCTATCGTTCAAGATGCCTCTGCCGACAGTGGTCCCAAAGATGGACCCCCACCCACGAGGAGCATCGTG
GAAAAAGAAGACGTTCCAACCACGTCTTCAAAGCAAGTGGATTGATGTGATATCTCCACTGACGTAAGGG
ATGACGCACAATCCCACTATCCTTCGCAAGACCCTTCCTCTATATAAGGAAGTTCATTTCATTTGGAGAG
GACACGCTGAAATCACCAGTCTCTCTCTACAAATCTATCTCTCTCGAGCTTTCGCAGATCCGGGGGGCAA
TGAGATATGAAAAAGCCTGAACTCACCGCGACGTCTGTCGAGAAGTTTCTGATCGAAAAGTTCGACAGCG
TCTCCGACCTGATGCAGCTCTCGGAGGGCGAAGAATCTCGTGCTTTCAGCTTCGATGTAGGAGGGCGTGG
ATATGTCCTGCGGGTAAATAGCTGCGCCGATGGTTTCTACAAAGATCGTTATGTTTATCGGCACTTTGCA
TCGGCCGCGCTCCCGATTCCGGAAGTGCTTGACATTGGGGAGTTTAGCGAGAGCCTGACCTATTGCATCT
CCCGCCGTTCACAGGGTGTCACGTTGCAAGACCTGCCTGAAACCGAACTGCCCGCTGTTCTACAACCGGT
CGCGGAGGCTATGGATGCGATCGCTGCGGCCGATCTTAGCCAGACGAGCGGGTTCGGCCCATTCGGACCG
CAAGGAATCGGTCAATACACTACATGGCGTGATTTCATATGCGCGATTGCTGATCCCCATGTGTATCACT
GGCAAACTGTGATGGACGACACCGTCAGTGCGTCCGTCGCGCAGGCTCTCGATGAGCTGATGCTTTGGGC
CGAGGACTGCCCCGAAGTCCGGCACCTCGTGCACGCGGATTTCGGCTCCAACAATGTCCTGACGGACAAT
GGCCGCATAACAGCGGTCATTGACTGGAGCGAGGCGATGTTCGGGGATTCCCAATACGAGGTCGCCAACA
TCTTCTTCTGGAGGCCGTGGTTGGCTTGTATGGAGCAGCAGACGCGCTACTTCGAGCGGAGGCATCCGGA
GCTTGCAGGATCGCCACGACTCCGGGCGTATATGCTCCGCATTGGTCTTGACCAACTCTATCAGAGCTTG
GTTGACGGCAATTTCGATGATGCAGCTTGGGCGCAGGGTCGATGCGACGCAATCGTCCGATCCGGAGCCG
GGACTGTCGGGCGTACACAAATCGCCCGCAGAAGCGCGGCCGTCTGGACCGATGGCTGTGTAGAAGTACT
CGCCGATAGTGGAAACCGACGCCCCAGCACTCGTCCGAGGGCAAAGAAATAGAGTAGATGCCGACCGGGA
TCTGTCGATCGACAAGCTCGAGTTTCTCCATAATAATGTGTGAGTAGTTCCCAGATAAGGGAATTAGGGT
TCCTATAGGGTTTCGCTCATGTGTTGAGCATATAAGAAACCCTTAGTATGTATTTGTATTTGTAAAATAC
TTCTATCAATAAAATTTCTAATTCCTAAAACCAAAATCCAGTACTAAAATCCAGATCCCCCGAATTAATT
CGGCGTTAATTCAGTACATTAAAAACGTCCGCAATGTGTTATTAAGTTGTCTAAGCGTCAATTTGTTTAC
ACCACAATATATCCTGCCACCAGCCAGCCAACAGCTCCCCGACCGGCAGCTCGGCACAAAATCACCACTC
GATACAGGCAGCCCATCAGTCCGGGACGGCGTCAGCGGGAGAGCCGTTGTAAGGCGGCAGACTTTGCTCA
TGTTACCGATGCTATTCGGAAGAACGGCAACTAAGCTGCCGGGTTTGAAACACGGATGATCTCGCGGAGG
GTAGCATGTTGATTGTAACGATGACAGAGCGTTGCTGCCTGTGATCACCGCGGTTTCAAAATCGGCTCCG
TCGATACTATGTTATACGCCAACTTTGAAAACAACTTTGAAAAAGCTGTTTTCTGGTATTTAAGGTTTTA
GAATGCAAGGAACAGTGAATTGGAGTTCGTCTTGTTATAATTAGCTTCTTGGGGTATCTTTAAATACTGT
AGAAAAGAGGAAGGAAATAATAAATGGCTAAAATGAGAATATCACCGGAATTGAAAAAACTGATCGAAAA
ATACCGCTGCGTAAAAGATACGGAAGGAATGTCTCCTGCTAAGGTATATAAGCTGGTGGGAGAAAATGAA
AACCTATATTTAAAAATGACGGACAGCCGGTATAAAGGGACCACCTATGATGTGGAACGGGAAAAGGACA
TGATGCTATGGCTGGAAGGAAAGCTGCCTGTTCCAAAGGTCCTGCACTTTGAACGGCATGATGGCTGGAG
CAATCTGCTCATGAGTGAGGCCGATGGCGTCCTTTGCTCGGAAGAGTATGAAGATGAACAAAGCCCTGAA
AAGATTATCGAGCTGTATGCGGAGTGCATCAGGCTCTTTCACTCCATCGACATATCGGATTGTCCCTATA
CGAATAGCTTAGACAGCCGCTTAGCCGAATTGGATTACTTACTGAATAACGATCTGGCCGATGTGGATTG
CGAAAACTGGGAAGAAGACACTCCATTTAAAGATCCGCGCGAGCTGTATGATTTTTTAAAGACGGAAAAG
CCCGAAGAGGAACTTGTCTTTTCCCACGGCGACCTGGGAGACAGCAACATCTTTGTGAAAGATGGCAAAG
TAAGTGGCTTTATTGATCTTGGGAGAAGCGGCAGGGCGGACAAGTGGTATGACATTGCCTTCTGCGTCCG
GTCGATCAGGGAGGATATCGGGGAAGAACAGTATGTCGAGCTATTTTTTGACTTACTGGGGATCAAGCCT
GATTGGGAGAAAATAAAATATTATATTTTACTGGATGAATTGTTTTAGTACCTAGAATGCATGACCAAAA
TCCCTTAACGTGAGTTTTCGTTCCACTGAGCGTCAGACCCCGTAGAAAAGATCAAAGGATCTTCTTGAGA
TCCTTTTTTTCTGCGCGTAATCTGCTGCTTGCAAACAAAAAAACCACCGCTACCAGCGGTGGTTTGTTTG
CCGGATCAAGAGCTACCAACTCTTTTTCCGAAGGTAACTGGCTTCAGCAGAGCGCAGATACCAAATACTG
TCCTTCTAGTGTAGCCGTAGTTAGGCCACCACTTCAAGAACTCTGTAGCACCGCCTACATACCTCGCTCT
GCTAATCCTGTTACCAGTGGCTGCTGCCAGTGGCGATAAGTCGTGTCTTACCGGGTTGGACTCAAGACGA
TAGTTACCGGATAAGGCGCAGCGGTCGGGCTGAACGGGGGGTTCGTGCACACAGCCCAGCTTGGAGCGAA
CGACCTACACCGAACTGAGATACCTACAGCGTGAGCTATGAGAAAGCGCCACGCTTCCCGAAGGGAGAAA
GGCGGACAGGTATCCGGTAAGCGGCAGGGTCGGAACAGGAGAGCGCACGAGGGAGCTTCCAGGGGGAAAC
GCCTGGTATCTTTATAGTCCTGTCGGGTTTCGCCACCTCTGACTTGAGCGTCGATTTTTGTGATGCTCGT
CAGGGGGGCGGAGCCTATGGAAAAACGCCAGCAACGCGGCCTTTTTACGGTTCCTGGCCTTTTGCTGGCC
TTTTGCTCACATGTTCTTTCCTGCGTTATCCCCTGATTCTGTGGATAACCGTATTACCGCCTTTGAGTGA
GCTGATACCGCTCGCCGCAGCCGAACGACCGAGCGCAGCGAGTCAGTGAGCGAGGAAGCGGAAGAGCGCC
TGATGCGGTATTTTCTCCTTACGCATCTGTGCGGTATTTCACACCGCATATGGTGCACTCTCAGTACAAT
CTGCTCTGATGCCGCATAGTTAAGCCAGTATACACTCCGCTATCGCTACGTGACTGGGTCATGGCTGCGC
CCCGACACCCGCCAACACCCGCTGACGCGCCCTGACGGGCTTGTCTGCTCCCGGCATCCGCTTACAGACA
AGCTGTGACCGTCTCCGGGAGCTGCATGTGTCAGAGGTTTTCACCGTCATCACCGAAACGCGCGAGGCAG
GGTGCCTTGATGTGGGCGCCGGCGGTCGAGTGGCGACGGCGCGGCTTGTCCGCGCCCTGGTAGATTGCCT
GGCCGTAGGCCAGCCATTTTTGAGCGGCCAGCGGCCGCGATAGGCCGACGCGAAGCGGCGGGGCGTAGGG
AGCGCAGCGACCGAAGGGTAGGCGCTTTTTGCAGCTCTTCGGCTGTGCGCTGGCCAGACAGTTATGCACA
GGCCAGGCGGGTTTTAAGAGTTTTAATAAGTTTTAAAGAGTTTTAGGCGGAAAAATCGCCTTTTTTCTCT
TTTATATCAGTCACTTACATGTGTGACCGGTTCCCAATGTACGGCTTTGGGTTCCCAATGTACGGGTTCC
GGTTCCCAATGTACGGCTTTGGGTTCCCAATGTACGTGCTATCCACAGGAAAGAGACCTTTTCGACCTTT
TTCCCCTGCTAGGGCAATTTGCCCTAGCATCTGCTCCGTACATTAGGAACCGGCGGATGCTTCGCCCTCG
ATCAGGTTGCGGTAGCGCATGACTAGGATCGGGCCAGCCTGCCCCGCCTCCTCCTTCAAATCGTACTCCG
GCAGGTCATTTGACCCGATCAGCTTGCGCACGGTGAAACAGAACTTCTTGAACTCTCCGGCGCTGCCACT
GCGTTCGTAGATCGTCTTGAACAACCATCTGGCTTCTGCCTTGCCTGCGGCGCGGCGTGCCAGGCGGTAG
AGAAAACGGCCGATGCCGGGATCGATCAAAAAGTAATCGGGGTGAACCGTCAGCACGTCCGGGTTCTTGC
CTTCTGTGATCTCGCGGTACATCCAATCAGCTAGCTCGATCTCGATGTACTCCGGCCGCCCGGTTTCGCT
CTTTACGATCTTGTAGCGGCTAATCAAGGCTTCACCCTCGGATACCGTCACCAGGCGGCCGTTCTTGGCC
TTCTTCGTACGCTGCATGGCAACGTGCGTGGTGTTTAACCGAATGCAGGTTTCTACCAGGTCGTCTTTCT
GCTTTCCGCCATCGGCTCGCCGGCAGAACTTGAGTACGTCCGCAACGTGTGGACGGAACACGCGGCCGGG
CTTGTCTCCCTTCCCTTCCCGGTATCGGTTCATGGATTCGGTTAGATGGGAAACCGCCATCAGTACCAGG
TCGTAATCCCACACACTGGCCATGCCGGCCGGCCCTGCGGAAACCTCTACGTGCCCGTCTGGAAGCTCGT
AGCGGATCACCTCGCCAGCTCGTCGGTCACGCTTCGACAGACGGAAAACGGCCACGTCCATGATGCTGCG
ACTATCGCGGGTGCCCACGTCATAGAGCATCGGAACGAAAAAATCTGGTTGCTCGTCGCCCTTGGGCGGC
TTCCTAATCGACGGCGCACCGGCTGCCGGCGGTTGCCGGGATTCTTTGCGGATTCGATCAGCGGCCGCTT
GCCACGATTCACCGGGGCGTGCTTCTGCCTCGATGCGTTGCCGCTGGGCGGCCTGCGCGGCCTTCAACTT
CTCCACCAGGTCATCACCCAGCGCCGCGCCGATTTGTACCGGGCCGGATGGTTTGCGACCGCTCACGCCG
ATTCCTCGGGCTTGGGGGTTCCAGTGCCATTGCAGGGCCGGCAGGCAACCCAGCCGCTTACGCCTGGCCA
ACCGCCCGTTCCTCCACACATGGGGCATTCCACGGCGTCGGTGCCTGGTTGTTCTTGATTTTCCATGCCG
CCTCCTTTAGCCGCTAAAATTCATCTACTCATTTATTCATTTGCTCATTTACTCTGGTAGCTGCGCGATG
TATTCAGATAGCAGCTCGGTAATGGTCTTGCCTTGGCGTACCGCGTACATCTTCAGCTTGGTGTGATCCT
CCGCCGGCAACTGAAAGTTGACCCGCTTCATGGCTGGCGTGTCTGCCAGGCTGGCCAACGTTGCAGCCTT
GCTGCTGCGTGCGCTCGGACGGCCGGCACTTAGCGTGTTTGTGCTTTTGCTCATTTTCTCTTTACCTCAT
TAACTCAAATGAGTTTTGATTTAATTTCAGCGGCCAGCGCCTGGACCTCGCGGGCAGCGTCGCCCTCGGG
TTCTGATTCAAGAACGGTTGTGCCGGCGGCGGCAGTGCCTGGGTAGCTCACGCGCTGCGTGATACGGGAC
TCAAGAATGGGCAGCTCGTACCCGGCCAGCGCCTCGGCAACCTCACCGCCGATGCGCGTGCCTTTGATCG
CCCGCGACACGACAAAGGCCGCTTGTAGCCTTCCATCCGTGACCTCAATGCGCTGCTTAACCAGCTCCAC
CAGGTCGGCGGTGGCCCATATGTCGTAAGGGCTTGGCTGCACCGGAATCAGCACGAAGTCGGCTGCCTTG
ATCGCGGACACAGCCAAGTCCGCCGCCTGGGGCGCTCCGTCGATCACTACGAAGTCGCGCCGGCCGATGG
CCTTCACGTCGCGGTCAATCGTCGGGCGGTCGATGCCGACAACGGTTAGCGGTTGATCTTCCCGCACGGC
CGCCCAATCGCGGGCACTGCCCTGGGGATCGGAATCGACTAACAGAACATCGGCCCCGGCGAGTTGCAGG
GCGCGGGCTAGATGGGTTGCGATGGTCGTCTTGCCTGACCCGCCTTTCTGGTTAAGTACAGCGATAACCT
TCATGCGTTCCCCTTGCGTATTTGTTTATTTACTCATCGCATCATATACGCAGCGACCGCATGACGCAAG
CTGTTTTACTCAAATACACATCACCTTTTTAGACGGCGGCGCTCGGTTTCTTCAGCGGCCAAGCTGGCCG
GCCAGGCCGCCAGCTTGGCATCAGACAAACCGGCCAGGATTTCATGCAGCCGCACGGTTGAGACGTGCGC
GGGCGGCTCGAACACGTACCCGGCCGCGATCATCTCCGCCTCGATCTCTTCGGTAATGAAAAACGGTTCG
TCCTGGCCGTCCTGGTGCGGTTTCATGCTTGTTCCTCTTGGCGTTCATTCTCGGCGGCCGCCAGGGCGTC
GGCCTCGGTCAATGCGTCCTCACGGAAGGCACCGCGCCGCCTGGCCTCGGTGGGCGTCACTTCCTCGCTG
CGCTCAAGTGCGCGGTACAGGGTCGAGCGATGCACGCCAAGCAGTGCAGCCGCCTCTTTCACGGTGCGGC
CTTCCTGGTCGATCAGCTCGCGGGCGTGCGCGATCTGTGCCGGGGTGAGGGTAGGGCGGGGGCCAAACTT
CACGCCTCGGGCCTTGGCGGCCTCGCGCCCGCTCCGGGTGCGGTCGATGATTAGGGAACGCTCGAACTCG
GCAATGCCGGCGAACACGGTCAACACCATGCGGCCGGCCGGCGTGGTGGTGTCGGCCCACGGCTCTGCCA
GGCTACGCAGGCCCGCGCCGGCCTCCTGGATGCGCTCGGCAATGTCCAGTAGGTCGCGGGTGCTGCGGGC
CAGGCGGTCTAGCCTGGTCACTGTCACAACGTCGCCAGGGCGTAGGTGGTCAAGCATCCTGGCCAGCTCC
GGGCGGTCGCGCCTGGTGCCGGTGATCTTCTCGGAAAACAGCTTGGTGCAGCCGGCCGCGTGCAGTTCGG
CCCGTTGGTTG
